Addgene plasmid #144405: TFORF2504
Purpose: Lentiviral vector for overexpressing transcription factor ORFs with unique 24-bp barcodes. Barcodes facilitate identification of transcription factors in pooled screens.
Depositing lab: Feng Zhang. Depositing organization: Broad Institute. Publication: A transcription factor atlas of directed differentiation. Joung J, Ma S, Tay T, Geiger-Schuller KR, Kirchgatterer PC, Verdine VK, Guo B, Arias-Garcia MA, Allen WE, Singh A, Kuksenko O, Abudayyeh OO, Gootenberg JS, Fu Z, Macrae RK, Buenrostro JD, Regev A, Zhang F. Cell. 2023 Jan 5;186(1):209-229.e26. doi: 10.1016/j.cell.2022.11.026. PubMed 36608654.
Backbone
  Vector backbone: pLX_TRC317
  Backbone manufacturer: Broad Institute Genetic Perturbation Platform
  Backbone size w/o insert (bp): 8264
  Vector type: Mammalian Expression, Lentiviral
  Selectable markers: Puromycin
Growth in bacteria
  Bacterial resistance: Ampicillin, 100 μg/mL
  Growth temperature: 37°C
  Growth strain: NEB Stable
  Copy number: High Copy
Gene/Insert
  Gene/Insert name: PML
  Species: H. sapiens (human)
  Insert size (bp): 2447
  Entrez Gene: PML (a.k.a. MYL, PP8675, RNF71, TRIM19)
  Promoter: EF1a
  Cloning method: Unknown
  Sequencing primers: 5′ GGGTGGAGACTGAAGTTAGGCCAG; 3′ CACATAGCGTAAAAGGAGCAACATAG
Terms and licenses: Academic/Nonprofit Terms; Industry Terms: Not Available to Industry
Depositor comments: NM_033250,ENST00000354026 . The transcription factor ORF portion of this plasmid was synthesized by Genewiz. Please test multiple small colonies in case of plasmid recombination. To make this collection available in a timely manner, a portion of this collection was not fully sequenced by Addgene. If an Addgene verified full plasmid sequence is not available, please contact us prior to placing an order to request the full sequence.
How to cite: TFORF2504 was a gift from Feng Zhang (Addgene plasmid # 144405 ; http://n2t.net/addgene:144405 ; RRID:Addgene_144405)
