[The description below was written by a language model from this plasmid's Addgene catalogue record and pLannotate feature annotations shown in this document.]
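Description:
TFORF2504 is a third-generation-style, self-inactivating lentiviral expression plasmid built on the pLX_TRC317 backbone. It belongs to a barcoded library of transcription factor open reading frames. It carries the human PML gene (also known as TRIM19, MYL or RNF71), supplied as a synthesized ORF corresponding to a specific annotated transcript isoform. The insert is placed directly downstream of the strong constitutive EF-1α promoter. The catalogue lists an insert of about 2.4 kb. The automated annotation marks only about 1.6 kb as a PML fragment, probably because the isoform diverges from the reference protein used for matching. According to the stated purpose, each clone also carries a unique 24-bp barcode that identifies the ORF in pooled screens, but the barcode is not annotated in the feature table. A WPRE follows the ORF region and enhances transcript stability and expression.

The viral framework consists of an RSV promoter driving a truncated HIV-1 5' LTR, the Ψ packaging signal with a gag fragment, the RRE for Rev-dependent export, a cPPT/CTS and a ΔU3 3' LTR that inactivates the LTR promoter after integration. Upstream of the EF-1α cassette, an SV40 early promoter drives puromycin N-acetyltransferase, which allows selection of transduced mammalian cells. In bacteria the plasmid is maintained through a high-copy ColE1/pUC origin and ampicillin resistance, and an f1 origin is also present. The depositor notes that the plasmid can recombine during propagation. It is intended for packaging into lentivirus to overexpress PML, either on its own or within pooled transcription factor screens such as directed differentiation studies.
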