Features (pLannotate 1.2.2; 31 found; start..end, strand, type, name):
      1..1179    +  promoter       EF-1α promoter: strong constitutive promoter for human elongation factor EF-1α
   1196..2800    +  CDS            PML (fragment): PML_HUMAN - Also known as MYL, PP8675, RNF71, TRIM19. Experimental evidence at protein level: Swiss-Prot protein existence level 1. Exhibits antiviral activity against both DNA and RNA viruses. The antiviral activity can involve one or several isoform(s) and can be enhanced by the permanent PML-NB-associated protein DAXX or by the recruitment of p53/TP53 within these structures. Isoform PML-4 restricts varicella zoster virus (VZV) via sequestration of virion capsids in PML-NBs thereby preventing their nuclear egress and inhibiting formation of infectious virus particles. The sumoylated isoform
   3554..3607    +  promoter       U6 promoter (fragment): RNA polymerase III promoter for human U6 snRNA
   3649..4237    +  misc_feature   WPRE: woodchuck hepatitis virus posttranscriptional regulatory element
   4288..4307    +  misc_feature   cPPT/CTS (fragment): central polypurine tract and central termination sequence of HIV-1
   4309..4542    +  LTR            3' LTR (ΔU3): self-inactivating 3' long terminal repeat (LTR) from HIV-1
   4620..4741    +  polyA_signal   SV40 poly(A) signal: SV40 polyadenylation signal
   4781..4916    +  rep_origin     SV40 ori: SV40 origin of replication
   4937..4955    -  promoter       T7 promoter: promoter for bacteriophage T7 RNA polymerase
   4963..5118    +  CDS            lacZα (fragment): LacZα fragment of β-galactosidase; lacZ fragment
   5123..5551    +  rep_origin     f1 ori (sequence partly withheld): f1 bacteriophage origin of replication; arrow indicates direction of (+) strand synthesis
   5604..5708    +  promoter       AmpR promoter: bla
   5709..6569    +  CDS            AmpR: β-lactamase; bla; confers resistance to ampicillin, carbenicillin, and related antibiotics
   6740..7328    +  rep_origin     ori: high-copy-number ColE1/pMB1/pBR322/pUC origin of replication
   7511..7603    +  CDS            lacI (fragment): lac repressor; lacI; The lac repressor binds to the lac operator to inhibit transcription in E. coli. This inhibition can be relieved by adding lactose or isopropyl-β-D-thiogalactopyranoside (IPTG).
   7616..7637    +  protein_bind   CAP binding site: CAP binding activates transcription in the presence of cAMP. E. coli catabolite activator protein
   7652..7682    +  promoter       lac promoter: promoter for the E. coli lac operon
   7686..7708    +  protein_bind   lac operator (fragment): The lac repressor binds to the lac operator to inhibit transcription in E. coli. This inhibition can be relieved by adding lactose or isopropyl-β-D-thiogalactopyranoside (IPTG). lac repressor encoded by lacI
   7751..7769    +  promoter       T3 promoter: promoter for bacteriophage T3 RNA polymerase
   7797..8023    +  promoter       RSV promoter: Rous sarcoma virus enhancer/promoter
   8024..8204    +  LTR            5' LTR (truncated): truncated 5' long terminal repeat (LTR) from HIV-1
   8251..8376    +  misc_feature   HIV-1 Ψ: packaging signal of human immunodeficiency virus type 1
   8360..8723    +  CDS            HIV-1 gag (fragment): gag protein from human immunodeficiency virus 1; gag
   8869..9102    +  misc_feature   RRE: The Rev response element (RRE) of HIV-1 allows for Rev-dependent mRNA export from the nucleus to the cytoplasm.
   9479..9505    +  CDS            Rev (fragment): human immunodeficiency virus 1 (HIV-1) Rev protein; rev; enhances nuclear export of unspliced and incompletely spliced viral mRNAs
   9512..9535    +  promoter       SV40 promoter (fragment): SV40 early promoter
   9536..9607    +  promoter       SV40 promoter (fragment): SV40 enhancer and early promoter
   9631..9766    +  rep_origin     SV40 ori: SV40 origin of replication
   9812..10408   +  CDS            PuroR (fragment): puromycin N-acetyltransferase; pac from Streptomyces; confers resistance to puromycin
  10457..10574   +  misc_feature   cPPT/CTS: central polypurine tract and central termination sequence of HIV-1
  10639..10705   +  CDS            small t antigen (fragment): SV40 (simian virus 40) small t antigen
>Addgene plasmid #144405 | TFORF2504 | addgene full sequence | sequence record 353328 | Addgene NGS Result
GGCTCCGGTGCCCGTCAGTGGGCAGAGCGCACATCGCCCACAGTCCCCGAGAAGTTGGGGGGAGGGGTCG
GCAATTGAACCGGTGCCTAGAGAAGGTGGCGCGGGGTAAACTGGGAAAGTGATGTCGTGTACTGGCTCCG
CCTTTTTCCCGAGGGTGGGGGAGAACCGTATATAAGTGCAGTAGTCGCCGTGAACGTTCTTTTTCGCAAC
GGGTTTGCCGCCAGAACACAGGTAAGTGCCGTGTGTGGTTCCCGCGGGCCTGGCCTCTTTACGGGTTATG
GCCCTTGCGTGCCTTGAATTACTTCCACCTGGCTGCAGTACGTGATTCTTGATCCCGAGCTTCGGGTTGG
AAGTGGGTGGGAGAGTTCGAGGCCTTGCGCTTAAGGAGCCCCTTCGCCTCGTGCTTGAGTTGAGGCCTGG
CCTGGGCGCTGGGGCCGCCGCGTGCGAATCTGGTGGCACCTTCGCGCCTGTCTCGCTGCTTTCGATAAGT
CTCTAGCCATTTAAAATTTTTGATGACCTGCTGCGACGCTTTTTTTCTGGCAAGATAGTCTTGTAAATGC
GGGCCAAGATCTGCACACTGGTATTTCGGTTTTTGGGGCCGCGGGCGGCGACGGGGCCCGTGCGTCCCAG
CGCACATGTTCGGCGAGGCGGGGCCTGCGAGCGCGGCCACCGAGAATCGGACGGGGGTAGTCTCAAGCTG
GCCGGCCTGCTCTGGTGCCTGGCCTCGCGCCGCCGTGTATCGCCCCGCCCTGGGCGGCAAGGCTGGCCCG
GTCGGCACCAGTTGCGTGAGCGGAAAGATGGCCGCTTCCCGGCCCTGCTGCAGGGAGCTCAAAATGGAGG
ACGCGGCGCTCGGGAGAGCGGGCGGGTGAGTCACCCACACAAAGGAAAAGGGCCTTTCCGTCCTCAGCCG
TCGCTTCATGTGACTCCACGGAGTACCGGGCGCCGTCCAGGCACCTCGATTAGTTCTCGAGCTTTTGGAG
TACGTCGTCTTTAGGTTGGGGGGAGGGGTTTTATGCGATGGAGTTTCCCCACACTGAGTGGGTGGAGACT
GAAGTTAGGCCAGCTTGGCACTTGATGTAATTCTCCTTGGAATTTGCCCTTTTTGAGTTTGGATCTTGGT
TCATTCTCAAGCCTCAGACAGTGGTTCAAAGTTTTTTTCTTCCATTTCAGGTGTCGTGAGGCTAGCACCG
CCACCATGGAACCGGCGCCAGCGCGTAGTCCACGTCCACAGCAAGATCCAGCCCGCCCGCAAGAACCAAC
GATGCCACCACCAGAAACCCCAAGCGAAGGCCGCCAGCCAAGCCCGAGTCCAAGTCCGACGGAACGTGCC
CCGGCGAGTGAAGAGGAATTCCAGTTTCTGCGCTGCCAGCAGTGTCAAGCCGAAGCCAAATGCCCGAAAC
TGCTGCCATGTCTGCATACGCTGTGCAGCGGTTGTCTGGAAGCCAGTGGTATGCAGTGCCCAATTTGCCA
AGCCCCGTGGCCACTGGGCGCCGATACGCCAGCCCTCGACAACGTGTTTTTCGAAAGTCTGCAGCGTCGT
CTGAGCGTTTACCGCCAGATTGTGGACGCCCAAGCCGTTTGCACCCGTTGCAAGGAAAGTGCGGACTTTT
GGTGCTTCGAGTGCGAACAGCTGCTGTGCGCCAAATGCTTTGAAGCGCACCAGTGGTTTCTGAAACACGA
AGCCCGTCCACTGGCGGAACTGCGCAACCAGAGCGTTCGTGAGTTTCTGGATGGCACCCGCAAGACCAAC
AATATCTTTTGCAGTAACCCGAATCACCGCACGCCGACGCTGACCAGTATCTACTGCCGCGGCTGCAGCA
AACCACTGTGCTGCAGCTGTGCGCTGCTGGATAGCAGCCACAGCGAACTGAAGTGCGACATCAGTGCGGA
AATCCAGCAACGCCAAGAAGAACTCGATGCGATGACCCAAGCGCTGCAAGAACAAGATAGTGCGTTTGGT
GCCGTTCATGCCCAGATGCATGCGGCGGTTGGTCAACTGGGCCGTGCCCGCGCCGAAACCGAAGAACTGA
TCCGTGAGCGCGTGCGCCAAGTTGTGGCCCATGTTCGCGCCCAAGAACGCGAACTGCTGGAAGCGGTTGA
TGCGCGCTACCAGCGTGATTATGAAGAGATGGCCAGCCGTCTGGGTCGTCTGGATGCGGTGCTGCAGCGC
ATTCGCACCGGTAGCGCGCTGGTGCAGCGCATGAAATGCTATGCGAGCGACCAAGAAGTGCTGGATATGC
ACGGTTTTCTGCGTCAAGCGCTGTGCCGTCTGCGCCAAGAGGAACCACAGAGTCTGCAAGCCGCCGTGCG
TACCGATGGCTTCGACGAATTCAAGGTTCGTCTGCAAGATCTGAGCAGCTGCATCACCCAAGGCAAAGAT
GCCGCGGTGAGCAAAAAAGCGAGCCCAGAAGCCGCCAGTACCCCCAGGGACCCTATTGACGTTGACCTGG
ATGTCTCCAATACAACGACAGCCCAGAAGAGGAAGTGCAGCCAGACCCAGTGCCCCAGGAAGGTCATCAA
GATGGAGTCTGAGGAGGGGAAGGAGGCAAGGTTGGCTCGGAGCTCCCCGGAGCAGCCCAGGCCCAGCACC
TCCAAGGCAGTCTCACCACCCCACCTGGATGGACCGCCTAGCCCCAGGAGCCCCGTCATAGGAAGTGAGG
TCTTCCTGCCCAACAGCAACCACGTGGCCAGTGGCGCCGGGGAGGCAGAGGAACGCGTTGTGGTGATCAG
CAGCTCGGAAGACTCAGATGCCGAAAACTCGTGCATGGAGCCCATGGAGACCGCCGAGCCACAGTCCTCG
CCAGCCCACTCCTCGCCAGCCCACTCCTCGCCAGCCCACTCCTCGCCAGTCCAGTCTCTGCTGAGAGCAC
AAGGAGCCTCCAGCCTGCCCTGTGGCACATACCACCCCCCAGCTTGGCCTCCCCACCAGCCCGCTGAGCA
GGCTGCCACCCCCGATGCTGAGCCTCACAGCGAGCCTCCTGATCACCAGGAGCGCCCTGCCGTCCACCGT
GGGATCCGCTACCTGTTGTACAGAGCACAGAGAGCCATCCGCCTTCGCCATGCCCTCCGCTTGCACCCTC
AATTGCATCGGGCCCCTATTCGGACTTGGTCTCCCCATGTGGTCCAAGCCAGCACTCCTGCCATCACAGG
GCCCCTCAACCATCCTGCCAATGCCCAGGAACATCCTGCCCAGCTGCAAAGGGGCATCAGCCCACCCCAC
CGGATACGAGGGGCTGTGCGATCCCGCAGCCGCTCCCTCCGGGGCTCCTCCCATTTATCCCAGTGGCTCA
ACAACTTTTTTGCCCTCCCCTTCTCCTCCATGGCTTCCCAGCTTGACATGTCTTCCGTGGTGGGGGCAGG
GGAAAGCAGAGCCCAGACTCTTGGAGCAGGTGTTCCCCCTGGGGACTCTGTCAGAGGCTCCATGGAGGCC
TCTCAAGTCCAAGTGCCTCTGGAAGCCTCTCCAATTACATTCCCACCACCCTGTGCCCCAGAAAGGCCCC
CCATCAGCCCAGTCCCAGGCGCCCGTCAAGCAGGCCTCTAGTAATGAACTAGTCCGTAACTTGAAAGTAT
TTCGATTTCTTGGCTTTATATATCTTGTGGAAAGGACGATAGCATTCTAGCAATCCCTTGAGTACGCGTT
AAGTCGACAATCAACCTCTGGATTACAAAATTTGTGAAAGATTGACTGGTATTCTTAACTATGTTGCTCC
TTTTACGCTATGTGGATACGCTGCTTTAATGCCTTTGTATCATGCTATTGCTTCCCGTATGGCTTTCATT
TTCTCCTCCTTGTATAAATCCTGGTTGCTGTCTCTTTATGAGGAGTTGTGGCCCGTTGTCAGGCAACGTG
GCGTGGTGTGCACTGTGTTTGCTGACGCAACCCCCACTGGTTGGGGCATTGCCACCACCTGTCAGCTCCT
TTCCGGGACTTTCGCTTTCCCCCTCCCTATTGCCACGGCGGAACTCATCGCCGCCTGCCTTGCCCGCTGC
TGGACAGGGGCTCGGCTGTTGGGCACTGACAATTCCGTGGTGTTGTCGGGGAAATCATCGTCCTTTCCTT
GGCTGCTCGCCTGTGTTGCCACCTGGATTCTGCGCGGGACGTCCTTCTGCTACGTCCCTTCGGCCCTCAA
TCCAGCGGACCTTCCTTCCCGCGGCCTGCTGCCGGCTCTGCGGCCTCTTCCGCGTCTTCGCCTTCGCCCT
CAGACGAGTCGGATCTCCCTTTGGGCCGCCTCCCCGCGTCGACTTTAAGACCAATGACTTACAAGGCAGC
TGTAGATCTTAGCCACTTTTTAAAAGAAAAGGGGGGACTGGAAGGGCTAATTCACTCCCAACGAAGACAA
GATCTGCTTTTTGCTTGTACTGGGTCTCTCTGGTTAGACCAGATCTGAGCCTGGGAGCTCTCTGGCTAAC
TAGGGAACCCACTGCTTAAGCCTCAATAAAGCTTGCCTTGAGTGCTTCAAGTAGTGTGTGCCCGTCTGTT
GTGTGACTCTGGTAACTAGAGATCCCTCAGACCCTTTTAGTCAGTGTGGAAAATCTCTAGCAGTACGTAT
AGTAGTTCATGTCATCTTATTATTCAGTATTTATAACTTGCAAAGAAATGAATATCAGAGAGTGAGAGGA
ACTTGTTTATTGCAGCTTATAATGGTTACAAATAAAGCAATAGCATCACAAATTTCACAAATAAAGCATT
TTTTTCACTGCATTCTAGTTGTGGTTTGTCCAAACTCATCAATGTATCTTATCATGTCTGGCTCTAGCTA
TCCCGCCCCTAACTCCGCCCATCCCGCCCCTAACTCCGCCCAGTTCCGCCCATTCTCCGCCCCATGGCTG
ACTAATTTTTTTTATTTATGCAGAGGCCGAGGCCGCCTCGGCCTCTGAGCTATTCCAGAAGTAGTGAGGA
GGCTTTTTTGGAGGCCTAGGGACGTACCCAATTCGCCCTATAGTGAGTCGTATTACGCGCGCTCACTGGC
CGTCGTTTTACAACGTCGTGACTGGGAAAACCCTGGCGTTACCCAACTTAATCGCCTTGCAGCACATCCC
CCTTTCGCCAGCTGGCGTAATAGCGAAGAGGCCCGCACCGATCGCCCTTCCCAACAGTTGCGCAGCCTGA
ATGGCGAATGGG
[124 nt withheld, positions 5123-5246]
C
[91 nt withheld, positions 5248-5338]
A
[49 nt withheld, positions 5340-5388]
CCTTTGACGTTGGAGTCCACGTTCTTT
[37 nt withheld, positions 5416-5452]
ACCCTATCTCGGTCTATTCTTTTGATTTATAAGGGATTTTGCCGATTTCGGCCTATTGGTTAAAAAATGA
GCTGATTTAACAAAAATTTAACGCGAATTTTAACAAAATATTAACGCTTACAATTTAGGTGGCACTTTTC
GGGGAAATGTGCGCGGAACCCCTATTTGTTTATTTTTCTAAATACATTCAAATATGTATCCGCTCATGAG
ACAATAACCCTGATAAATGCTTCAATAATATTGAAAAAGGAAGAGTATGAGTATTCAACATTTCCGTGTC
GCCCTTATTCCCTTTTTTGCGGCATTTTGCCTTCCTGTTTTTGCTCACCCAGAAACGCTGGTGAAAGTAA
AAGATGCTGAAGATCAGTTGGGTGCACGAGTGGGTTACATCGAACTGGATCTCAACAGCGGTAAGATCCT
TGAGAGTTTTCGCCCCGAAGAACGTTTTCCAATGATGAGCACTTTTAAAGTTCTGCTATGTGGCGCGGTA
TTATCCCGTATTGACGCCGGGCAAGAGCAACTCGGTCGCCGCATACACTATTCTCAGAATGACTTGGTTG
AGTACTCACCAGTCACAGAAAAGCATCTTACGGATGGCATGACAGTAAGAGAATTATGCAGTGCTGCCAT
AACCATGAGTGATAACACTGCGGCCAACTTACTTCTGACAACGATCGGAGGACCGAAGGAGCTAACCGCT
TTTTTGCACAACATGGGGGATCATGTAACTCGCCTTGATCGTTGGGAACCGGAGCTGAATGAAGCCATAC
CAAACGACGAGCGTGACACCACGATGCCTGTAGCAATGGCAACAACGTTGCGCAAACTATTAACTGGCGA
ACTACTTACTCTAGCTTCCCGGCAACAATTAATAGACTGGATGGAGGCGGATAAAGTTGCAGGACCACTT
CTGCGCTCGGCCCTTCCGGCTGGCTGGTTTATTGCTGATAAATCTGGAGCCGGTGAGCGTGGGTCTCGCG
GTATCATTGCAGCACTGGGGCCAGATGGTAAGCCCTCCCGTATCGTAGTTATCTACACGACGGGGAGTCA
GGCAACTATGGATGAACGAAATAGACAGATCGCTGAGATAGGTGCCTCACTGATTAAGCATTGGTAACTG
TCAGACCAAGTTTACTCATATATACTTTAGATTGATTTAAAACTTCATTTTTAATTTAAAAGGATCTAGG
TGAAGATCCTTTTTGATAATCTCATGACCAAAATCCCTTAACGTGAGTTTTCGTTCCACTGAGCGTCAGA
CCCCGTAGAAAAGATCAAAGGATCTTCTTGAGATCCTTTTTTTCTGCGCGTAATCTGCTGCTTGCAAACA
AAAAAACCACCGCTACCAGCGGTGGTTTGTTTGCCGGATCAAGAGCTACCAACTCTTTTTCCGAAGGTAA
CTGGCTTCAGCAGAGCGCAGATACCAAATACTGTTCTTCTAGTGTAGCCGTAGTTAGGCCACCACTTCAA
GAACTCTGTAGCACCGCCTACATACCTCGCTCTGCTAATCCTGTTACCAGTGGCTGCTGCCAGTGGCGAT
AAGTCGTGTCTTACCGGGTTGGACTCAAGACGATAGTTACCGGATAAGGCGCAGCGGTCGGGCTGAACGG
GGGGTTCGTGCACACAGCCCAGCTTGGAGCGAACGACCTACACCGAACTGAGATACCTACAGCGTGAGCT
ATGAGAAAGCGCCACGCTTCCCGAAGGGAGAAAGGCGGACAGGTATCCGGTAAGCGGCAGGGTCGGAACA
GGAGAGCGCACGAGGGAGCTTCCAGGGGGAAACGCCTGGTATCTTTATAGTCCTGTCGGGTTTCGCCACC
TCTGACTTGAGCGTCGATTTTTGTGATGCTCGTCAGGGGGGCGGAGCCTATGGAAAAACGCCAGCAACGC
GGCCTTTTTACGGTTCCTGGCCTTTTGCTGGCCTTTTGCTCACATGTTCTTTCCTGCGTTATCCCCTGAT
TCTGTGGATAACCGTATTACCGCCTTTGAGTGAGCTGATACCGCTCGCCGCAGCCGAACGACCGAGCGCA
GCGAGTCAGTGAGCGAGGAAGCGGAAGAGCGCCCAATACGCAAACCGCCTCTCCCCGCGCGTTGGCCGAT
TCATTAATGCAGCTGGCACGACAGGTTTCCCGACTGGAAAGCGGGCAGTGAGCGCAACGCAATTAATGTG
AGTTAGCTCACTCATTAGGCACCCCAGGCTTTACACTTTATGCTTCCGGCTCGTATGTTGTGTGGAATTG
TGAGCGGATAACAATTTCACACAGGAAACAGCTATGACCATGATTACGCCAAGCGCGCAATTAACCCTCA
CTAAAGGGAACAAAAGCTGGAGCTGCAAGCTTAATGTAGTCTTATGCAATACTCTTGTAGTCTTGCAACA
TGGTAACGATGAGTTAGCAACATGCCTTACAAGGAGAGAAAAAGCACCGTGCATGCCGATTGGTGGAAGT
AAGGTGGTACGATCGTGCCTTATTAGGAAGGCAACAGACGGGTCTGACATGGATTGGACGAACCACTGAA
TTGCCGCATTGCAGAGATATTGTATTTAAGTGCCTAGCTCGATACATAAACGGGTCTCTCTGGTTAGACC
AGATCTGAGCCTGGGAGCTCTCTGGCTAACTAGGGAACCCACTGCTTAAGCCTCAATAAAGCTTGCCTTG
AGTGCTTCAAGTAGTGTGTGCCCGTCTGTTGTGTGACTCTGGTAACTAGAGATCCCTCAGACCCTTTTAG
TCAGTGTGGAAAATCTCTAGCAGTGGCGCCCGAACAGGGACTTGAAAGCGAAAGGGAAACCAGAGGAGCT
CTCTCGACGCAGGACTCGGCTTGCTGAAGCGCGCACGGCAAGAGGCGAGGGGCGGCGACTGGTGAGTACG
CCAAAAATTTTGACTAGCGGAGGCTAGAAGGAGAGAGATGGGTGCGAGAGCGTCAGTATTAAGCGGGGGA
GAATTAGATCGCGATGGGAAAAAATTCGGTTAAGGCCAGGGGGAAAGAAAAAATATAAATTAAAACATAT
AGTATGGGCAAGCAGGGAGCTAGAACGATTCGCAGTTAATCCTGGCCTGTTAGAAACATCAGAAGGCTGT
AGACAAATACTGGGACAGCTACAACCATCCCTTCAGACAGGATCAGAAGAACTTAGATCATTATATAATA
CAGTAGCAACCCTCTATTGTGTGCATCAAAGGATAGAGATAAAAGACACCAAGGAAGCTTTAGACAAGAT
AGAGGAAGAGCAAAACAAAAGTAAGACCACCGCACAGCAAGCGGCCGCTGATCTTCAGACCTGGAGGAGG
AGATATGAGGGACAATTGGAGAAGTGAATTATATAAATATAAAGTAGTAAAAATTGAACCATTAGGAGTA
GCACCCACCAAGGCAAAGAGAAGAGTGGTGCAGAGAGAAAAAAGAGCAGTGGGAATAGGAGCTTTGTTCC
TTGGGTTCTTGGGAGCAGCAGGAAGCACTATGGGCGCAGCGTCAATGACGCTGACGGTACAGGCCAGACA
ATTATTGTCTGGTATAGTGCAGCAGCAGAACAATTTGCTGAGGGCTATTGAGGCGCAACAGCATCTGTTG
CAACTCACAGTCTGGGGCATCAAGCAGCTCCAGGCAAGAATCCTGGCTGTGGAAAGATACCTAAAGGATC
AACAGCTCCTGGGGATTTGGGGTTGCTCTGGAAAACTCATTTGCACCACTGCTGTGCCTTGGAATGCTAG
TTGGAGTAATAAATCTCTGGAACAGATTTGGAATCACACGACCTGGATGGAGTGGGACAGAGAAATTAAC
AATTACACAAGCTTAATACACTCCTTAATTGAAGAATCGCAAAACCAGCAAGAAAAGAATGAACAAGAAT
TATTGGAATTAGATAAATGGGCAAGTTTGTGGAATTGGTTTAACATAACAAATTGGCTGTGGTATATAAA
ATTATTCATAATGATAGTAGGAGGCTTGGTAGGTTTAAGAATAGTTTTTGCTGTACTTTCTATAGTGAAT
AGAGTTAGGCAGGGATATTCACCATTATCGTTTCAGACCCACCTCCCAACCCCGAGGGGACCCATGCATT
GCATCTCAATTAGTCAGCAACCAGGTGTGGAAAGTCCCCAGGCTCCCCAGCAGGCAGAAGTATGCAAAGC
ATGCGTCTCAATTAGTCAGCAACCATAGTCCCGCCCCTAACTCCGCCCATCCCGCCCCTAACTCCGCCCA
GTTCCGCCCATTCTCCGCCCCATGGCTGACTAATTTTTTTTATTTATGCAGAGGCCGAGGCCGCCTCGGC
CTCTGAGCTATTCCAGAAGTAGTGAGGAGGCTTTTTTGGAGGCCTAGGCTTTTGCAAAAAGCTTTCTAGA
GGTACCACCGGAGCTTACCATGACCGAGTACAAGCCCACGGTGCGCCTCGCCACCCGCGACGACGTCCCC
AGGGCCGTACGCACCCTCGCCGCCGCGTTCGCCGACTACCCCGCCACGCGCCACACCGTCGATCCGGACC
GCCACATCGAGCGGGTCACCGAGCTGCAAGAACTCTTCCTCACGCGCGTCGGGCTCGACATCGGCAAGGT
GTGGGTCGCGGACGACGGCGCCGCCGTGGCGGTCTGGACCACGCCGGAGAGCGTCGAAGCGGGGGCGGTG
TTCGCCGAGATCGGCCCGCGCATGGCCGAGTTGAGCGGTTCCCGGCTGGCCGCGCAGCAACAGATGGAAG
GCCTCCTGGCGCCGCACCGGCCCAAGGAGCCCGCGTGGTTCCTGGCCACCGTCGGCGTCTCGCCCGACCA
CCAGGGCAAGGGTCTGGGCAGCGCCGTCGTGCTCCCCGGAGTGGAGGCGGCCGAGCGCGCCGGGGTGCCC
GCCTTCCTGGAGACCTCCGCGCCCCGCAACCTCCCCTTCTACGAGCGGCTCGGCTTCACCGTCACCGCCG
ACGTCGAGGTGCCCGAAGGACCGCGCACCTGGTGCATGACCCGCAAGCCCGGTGCCAGTTAACGAATTCT
AGATCTTGAGACAAATGGCAGTATTCATCCACAATTTTAAAAGAAAAGGGGGGATTGGGGGGTACAGTGC
AGGGGAAAGAATAGTAGACATAATAGCAACAGACATACAAACTAAAGAATTACAAAAACAAATTACAAAA
ATTCAAAATTTTCGGGTTTATTACAGGGACAGCAGAGATCCACTTTGGCGCCGGCTCGAGGCCTGCAGGT
GCAAAGATGGATAAAGTTTTAAACAGAGAGGAATCTTTGCAGCTAATGGACCTTCTAGGTCTTGAAAGGA
GTGGGAATT
