>Addgene plasmid #144405 | TFORF2504 | depositor partial sequence | sequence record 285330 | Insert
ACCGCCACCATGGAACCGGCGCCAGCGCGTAGTCCACGTCCACAGCAAGATCCAGCCCGCCCGCAAGAAC
CAACGATGCCACCACCAGAAACCCCAAGCGAAGGCCGCCAGCCAAGCCCGAGTCCAAGTCCGACGGAACG
TGCCCCGGCGAGTGAAGAGGAATTCCAGTTTCTGCGCTGCCAGCAGTGTCAAGCCGAAGCCAAATGCCCG
AAACTGCTGCCATGTCTGCATACGCTGTGCAGCGGTTGTCTGGAAGCCAGTGGTATGCAGTGCCCAATTT
GCCAAGCCCCGTGGCCACTGGGCGCCGATACGCCAGCCCTCGACAACGTGTTTTTCGAAAGTCTGCAGCG
TCGTCTGAGCGTTTACCGCCAGATTGTGGACGCCCAAGCCGTTTGCACCCGTTGCAAGGAAAGTGCGGAC
TTTTGGTGCTTCGAGTGCGAACAGCTGCTGTGCGCCAAATGCTTTGAAGCGCACCAGTGGTTTCTGAAAC
ACGAAGCCCGTCCACTGGCGGAACTGCGCAACCAGAGCGTTCGTGAGTTTCTGGATGGCACCCGCAAGAC
CAACAATATCTTTTGCAGTAACCCGAATCACCGCACGCCGACGCTGACCAGTATCTACTGCCGCGGCTGC
AGCAAACCACTGTGCTGCAGCTGTGCGCTGCTGGATAGCAGCCACAGCGAACTGAAGTGCGACATCAGTG
CGGAAATCCAGCAACGCCAAGAAGAACTCGATGCGATGACCCAAGCGCTGCAAGAACAAGATAGTGCGTT
TGGTGCCGTTCATGCCCAGATGCATGCGGCGGTTGGTCAACTGGGCCGTGCCCGCGCCGAAACCGAAGAA
CTGATCCGTGAGCGCGTGCGCCAAGTTGTGGCCCATGTTCGCGCCCAAGAACGCGAACTGCTGGAAGCGG
TTGATGCGCGCTACCAGCGTGATTATGAAGAGATGGCCAGCCGTCTGGGTCGTCTGGATGCGGTGCTGCA
GCGCATTCGCACCGGTAGCGCGCTGGTGCAGCGCATGAAATGCTATGCGAGCGACCAAGAAGTGCTGGAT
ATGCACGGTTTTCTGCGTCAAGCGCTGTGCCGTCTGCGCCAAGAGGAACCACAGAGTCTGCAAGCCGCCG
TGCGTACCGATGGCTTCGACGAATTCAAGGTTCGTCTGCAAGATCTGAGCAGCTGCATCACCCAAGGCAA
AGATGCCGCGGTGAGCAAAAAAGCGAGCCCAGAAGCCGCCAGTACCCCCAGGGACCCTATTGACGTTGAC
CTGGATGTCTCCAATACAACGACAGCCCAGAAGAGGAAGTGCAGCCAGACCCAGTGCCCCAGGAAGGTCA
TCAAGATGGAGTCTGAGGAGGGGAAGGAGGCAAGGTTGGCTCGGAGCTCCCCGGAGCAGCCCAGGCCCAG
CACCTCCAAGGCAGTCTCACCACCCCACCTGGATGGACCGCCTAGCCCCAGGAGCCCCGTCATAGGAAGT
GAGGTCTTCCTGCCCAACAGCAACCACGTGGCCAGTGGCGCCGGGGAGGCAGAGGAACGCGTTGTGGTGA
TCAGCAGCTCGGAAGACTCAGATGCCGAAAACTCGTGCATGGAGCCCATGGAGACCGCCGAGCCACAGTC
CTCGCCAGCCCACTCCTCGCCAGCCCACTCCTCGCCAGCCCACTCCTCGCCAGTCCAGTCTCTGCTGAGA
GCACAAGGAGCCTCCAGCCTGCCCTGTGGCACATACCACCCCCCAGCTTGGCCTCCCCACCAGCCCGCTG
AGCAGGCTGCCACCCCCGATGCTGAGCCTCACAGCGAGCCTCCTGATCACCAGGAGCGCCCTGCCGTCCA
CCGTGGGATCCGCTACCTGTTGTACAGAGCACAGAGAGCCATCCGCCTTCGCCATGCCCTCCGCTTGCAC
CCTCAATTGCATCGGGCCCCTATTCGGACTTGGTCTCCCCATGTGGTCCAAGCCAGCACTCCTGCCATCA
CAGGGCCCCTCAACCATCCTGCCAATGCCCAGGAACATCCTGCCCAGCTGCAAAGGGGCATCAGCCCACC
CCACCGGATACGAGGGGCTGTGCGATCCCGCAGCCGCTCCCTCCGGGGCTCCTCCCATTTATCCCAGTGG
CTCAACAACTTTTTTGCCCTCCCCTTCTCCTCCATGGCTTCCCAGCTTGACATGTCTTCCGTGGTGGGGG
CAGGGGAAAGCAGAGCCCAGACTCTTGGAGCAGGTGTTCCCCCTGGGGACTCTGTCAGAGGCTCCATGGA
GGCCTCTCAAGTCCAAGTGCCTCTGGAAGCCTCTCCAATTACATTCCCACCACCCTGTGCCCCAGAAAGG
CCCCCCATCAGCCCAGTCCCAGGCGCCCGTCAAGCAGGCCTCTAGTAATGAACTAGTCCGTAACTTGAAA
GTATTTCGATTTCTTGGCTTTATATATCTTGTGGAAAGGACGATAGCATTCTAGCAATCCCTTGAGT
