>Addgene plasmid #144405 | TFORF2504 | depositor partial sequence | sequence record 285331 | Barcode
TAGCATTCTAGCAATCCCTTGAGT
